LOCUS       Exported 3666 bp ds-DNA circular SYN 12-MAY-2021
DEFINITION  Gateway-compatible Entry vector, with insert of NSP6 gene's CDS from
            SARS-CoV-2 isolate Wuhan-Hu-1.
ACCESSION   .
VERSION     .
KEYWORDS    pDONR223 SARS-CoV-2 NSP6
SOURCE      synthetic DNA construct
  ORGANISM  synthetic DNA construct
REFERENCE   1 (bases 1 to 3666)
  AUTHORS   Kim DK, Knapp JJ, Kuang D, Chawla A, Cassonnet P, Lee H,
            Sheykhkarimli D, Samavarchi-Tehrani P, Abdouni H, Rayhan A, Li R,
            Pogoutse O, Coyaud E, van der Werf S, Demeret C, Gingras AC, Taipale
            M, Raught B, Jacob Y, Roth FP
  TITLE     A Comprehensive, Flexible Collection of SARS-CoV-2 Coding Regions.
  JOURNAL   G3 (Bethesda). 2020 Aug 6. pii: g3.120.401554. doi:
            10.1534/g3.120.401554.
  PUBMED    32763951
REFERENCE   2 (bases 1 to 3666)
  AUTHORS   .
  TITLE     Direct Submission
  JOURNAL   Exported May 12, 2021 from SnapGene Server 1.1.58
            http://www.snapgene.com
FEATURES             Location/Qualifiers
     source          1..3666
                     /organism="synthetic DNA construct"
                     /mol_type="other DNA"
     primer_bind     111..128
                     /label=L4440
                     /note="L4440 vector, forward primer"
     terminator      287..314
                     /label=rrnB T2 terminator
                     /note="transcription terminator T2 from the E. coli rrnB
                     gene"
     terminator      406..492
                     /gene="Escherichia coli rrnB"
                     /label=rrnB T1 terminator
                     /note="transcription terminator T1 from the E. coli rrnB
                     gene"
     primer_bind     541..563
                     /label=M13/pUC Forward
                     /note="In lacZ gene"
     primer_bind     555..572
                     /label=M13 Forward
                     /note="In lacZ gene. Also called M13-F20 or M13 (-21)
                     Forward"
     primer_bind     556..572
                     /label=M13 fwd
                     /note="common sequencing primer, one of multiple similar
                     variants"
     protein_bind    588..687
                     /gene="mutant version of attL"
                     /label=attL1
                     /bound_moiety="LR Clonase(TM)"
                     /note="recombination site for the Gateway(R) LR reaction"
     protein_bind    complement(1564..1663)
                     /gene="mutant version of attL"
                     /label=attL2
                     /bound_moiety="LR Clonase(TM)"
                     /note="recombination site for the Gateway(R) LR reaction"
     primer_bind     complement(1680..1699)
                     /label=T7
                     /note="T7 promoter, forward primer"
     promoter        complement(1681..1699)
                     /label=T7 promoter
                     /note="promoter for bacteriophage T7 RNA polymerase"
     primer_bind     complement(1704..1720)
                     /label=M13 rev
                     /note="common sequencing primer, one of multiple similar
                     variants"
     primer_bind     complement(1704..1720)
                     /label=M13 Reverse
                     /note="In lacZ gene. Also called M13-rev"
     CDS             2151..2942
                     /codon_start=1
                     /gene="aadA"
                     /product="aminoglycoside adenylyltransferase (Murphy,
                     1985)"
                     /label=SmR
                     /note="confers resistance to spectinomycin and
                     streptomycin"
                     /translation="MREAVIAEVSTQLSEVVGVIERHLEPTLLAVHLYGSAVDGGLKPH
                     SDIDLLVTVTVRLDETTRRALINDLLETSASPGESEILRAVEVTIVVHDDIIPWRYPAK
                     RELQFGEWQRNDILAGIFEPATIDIDLAILLTKAREHSVALVGPAAEELFDPVPEQDLF
                     EALNETLTLWNSPPDWAGDERNVVLTLSRIWYSAVTGKIAPKDVAADWAMERLPAQYQP
                     VILEARQAYLGQEEDRLASRADQLEEFVHYVKGEITKVVGK"
     rep_origin      3035..3623
                     /direction=RIGHT
                     /label=ori
                     /note="high-copy-number ColE1/pMB1/pBR322/pUC origin of
                     replication"
     primer_bind     3524..3543
                     /label=pBR322ori-F
                     /note="pBR322 origin, forward primer"
ORIGIN
        1 ggccttttgc tcacatgttc tttcctgcgt tatcccctga ttctgtggat aaccgtatta
       61 ccgcctttga gtgagctgat accgctcgcc gcagccgaac gaccgagcgc agcgagtcag
      121 tgagcgagga agcggaagag cgcccaatac gcaaaccgcc tctccccgcg cgttggccga
      181 ttcattaatg cagctggcac gacaggtttc ccgactggaa agcgggcagt gagcgcaacg
      241 caattaatac gcgtaccgct agccaggaag agtttgtaga aacgcaaaaa ggccatccgt
      301 caggatggcc ttctgcttag tttgatgcct ggcagtttat ggcgggcgtc ctgcccgcca
      361 ccctccgggc cgttgcttca caacgttcaa atccgctccc ggcggatttg tcctactcag
      421 gagagcgttc accgacaaac aacagataaa acgaaaggcc cagtcttccg actgagcctt
      481 tcgttttatt tgatgcctgg cagttcccta ctctcgcgtt aacgctagca tggatgtttt
      541 cccagtcacg acgttgtaaa acgacggcca gtcttaagct cgggccccaa ataatgattt
      601 tattttgact gatagtgacc tgttcgttgc aacaaattga tgagcaatgc ttttttataa
      661 tgccaacttt gtacaaaaaa gttggcatga gcgccgtgaa gagaaccatc aagggaaccc
      721 accactggct gctgctgacc atcctgacct ccctgctggt gctggtgcag tctacccagt
      781 ggagcctgtt cttcttcctg tacgagaacg ccttcctgcc cttcgctatg ggtatcatcg
      841 ccatgtccgc cttcgctatg atgttcgtga agcacaagca cgctttcctg tgcctgttcc
      901 tgctgccatc cctggccacc gtggcttact tcaacatggt gtacatgccc gcctcttggg
      961 tcatgcgcat catgacctgg ctggacatgg tggacaccag cctgtccggc ttcaagctga
     1021 aggactgcgt gatgtacgcc tctgctgtgg tgctgctgat cctgatgacc gctagaaccg
     1081 tgtacgatga tggtgctaga agggtgtgga ccctgatgaa cgtgctgacc ctggtgtaca
     1141 aggtgtacta cggcaacgcc ctggaccagg ctatcagcat gtgggctctg atcatctctg
     1201 tgaccagcaa ctactccgga gtggtgacca ccgtgatgtt cctggccaga ggtatcgtgt
     1261 tcatgtgcgt ggagtactgc cctatcttct tcatcaccgg caacaccctg cagtgcatca
     1321 tgctggtgta ctgcttcctg ggttacttct gcacctgcta tttcggcctg ttctgcctgc
     1381 tgaacagata cttccgtctg accctgggcg tgtacgacta cctggtgtcc acccaggaat
     1441 tccgttacat gaactctcag ggactgctgc cccctaagaa cagcatcgac gctttcaagc
     1501 tgaacatcaa gctgctggga gtgggcggaa agccatgcat caaggtggcc accgtgcagt
     1561 aatacccaac tttcttgtac aaagttggca ttataagaaa gcattgctta tcaatttgtt
     1621 gcaacgaaca ggtcactatc agtcaaaata aaatcattat ttgccatcca gctgatatcc
     1681 cctatagtga gtcgtattac atggtcatag ctgtttcctg gcagctctgg cccgtgtctc
     1741 aaaatctctg atgttacatt gcacaagata aaaatatatc atcatgcctc ctctagacca
     1801 gccaggacag aaatgcctcg acttcgctgc tacccaaggt tgccgggtga cgcacaccgt
     1861 ggaaacggat gaaggcacga acccagtgga cataagcctg ttcggttcgt aagctgtaat
     1921 gcaagtagcg tatgcgctca cgcaactggt ccagaacctt gaccgaacgc agcggtggta
     1981 acggcgcagt ggcggttttc atggcttgtt atgactgttt ttttggggta cagtctatgc
     2041 ctcgggcatc caagcagcaa gcgcgttacg ccgtgggtcg atgtttgatg ttatggagca
     2101 gcaacgatgt tacgcagcag ggcagtcgcc ctaaaacaaa gttaaacatt atgagggaag
     2161 cggtgatcgc cgaagtatcg actcaactat cagaggtagt tggcgtcatc gagcgccatc
     2221 tcgaaccgac gttgctggcc gtacatttgt acggctccgc agtggatggc ggcctgaagc
     2281 cacacagtga tattgatttg ctggttacgg tgaccgtaag gcttgatgaa acaacgcggc
     2341 gagctttgat caacgacctt ttggaaactt cggcttcccc tggagagagc gagattctcc
     2401 gcgctgtaga agtcaccatt gttgtgcacg acgacatcat tccgtggcgt tatccagcta
     2461 agcgcgaact gcaatttgga gaatggcagc gcaatgacat tcttgcaggt atcttcgagc
     2521 cagccacgat cgacattgat ctggctatct tgctgacaaa agcaagagaa catagcgttg
     2581 ccttggtagg tccagcggcg gaggaactct ttgatccggt tcctgaacag gatctatttg
     2641 aggcgctaaa tgaaacctta acgctatgga actcgccgcc cgactgggct ggcgatgagc
     2701 gaaatgtagt gcttacgttg tcccgcattt ggtacagcgc agtaaccggc aaaatcgcgc
     2761 cgaaggatgt cgctgccgac tgggcaatgg agcgcctgcc ggcccagtat cagcccgtca
     2821 tacttgaagc tagacaggct tatcttggac aagaagaaga tcgcttggcc tcgcgcgcag
     2881 atcagttgga agaatttgtc cactacgtga aaggcgagat caccaaggta gtcggcaaat
     2941 aaccctcgag ccacccatga ccaaaatccc ttaacgtgag ttacgcgtcg ttccactgag
     3001 cgtcagaccc cgtagaaaag atcaaaggat cttcttgaga tccttttttt ctgcgcgtaa
     3061 tctgctgctt gcaaacaaaa aaaccaccgc taccagcggt ggtttgtttg ccggatcaag
     3121 agctaccaac tctttttccg aaggtaactg gcttcagcag agcgcagata ccaaatactg
     3181 ttcttctagt gtagccgtag ttaggccacc acttcaagaa ctctgtagca ccgcctacat
     3241 acctcgctct gctaatcctg ttaccagtgg ctgctgccag tggcgataag tcgtgtctta
     3301 ccgggttgga ctcaagacga tagttaccgg ataaggcgca gcggtcgggc tgaacggggg
     3361 gttcgtgcac acagcccagc ttggagcgaa cgacctacac cgaactgaga tacctacagc
     3421 gtgagctatg agaaagcgcc acgcttcccg aagggagaaa ggcggacagg tatccggtaa
     3481 gcggcagggt cggaacagga gagcgcacga gggagcttcc agggggaaac gcctggtatc
     3541 tttatagtcc tgtcgggttt cgccacctct gacttgagcg tcgatttttg tgatgctcgt
     3601 caggggggcg gagcctatgg aaaaacgcca gcaacgcggc ctttttacgg ttcctggcct
     3661 tttgct
//
