[The description below was written by a language model from this plasmid's Addgene catalogue record and the feature table of its GenBank file.]
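Description:
pDONR223 SARS-CoV-2 NSP6 is a Gateway-compatible entry clone built on the pDONR223 backbone and carrying the coding sequence of non-structural protein 6 (NSP6) from SARS-CoV-2 isolate Wuhan-Hu-1. NSP6 is one of the mature products of the viral ORF1ab polyprotein. The 876 bp insert was made by gene synthesis and codon optimised, so it differs from the native viral sequence by many synonymous changes. The plasmid is maintained in E. coli through a high-copy ColE1/pUC-type origin. It is selected with spectinomycin via the aadA (SmR) aminoglycoside adenylyltransferase gene, which also confers streptomycin resistance. The sequence record is a 3666 bp circle. This is smaller than the listed empty backbone size of 5005 bp, consistent with the donor vector's original Gateway cassette having been replaced by the insert during recombination.

In the feature table the insert itself is not annotated as a CDS, but it occupies the interval between the attL1 and attL2 sites. These sites allow LR Clonase-mediated transfer of the open reading frame, in a defined orientation, into any attR-containing destination vector. The entry clone has no promoter positioned to express NSP6. The only annotated promoter is a T7 promoter just outside attL2, oriented back toward the insert on the opposite strand. The rrnB T1 and T2 terminators upstream of attL1 insulate the cloning region from read-through transcription. M13 forward and reverse primer sites flank the att sites for sequence verification. The record does not state whether the ORF retains a stop codon. The plasmid belongs to a collection of SARS-CoV-2 coding regions and serves as a source clone for moving NSP6 into expression vectors chosen by the user.
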