Addgene plasmid #141260: pDONR223 SARS-CoV-2 NSP6
Purpose: Gateway-compatible Entry vector, with insert of NSP6 gene's CDS from SARS-CoV-2 isolate Wuhan-Hu-1
Depositing lab: Fritz Roth. Depositing organization: Sinai Health System. Publication: A Comprehensive, Flexible Collection of SARS-CoV-2 Coding Regions. Kim DK, Knapp JJ, Kuang D, Chawla A, Cassonnet P, Lee H, Sheykhkarimli D, Samavarchi-Tehrani P, Abdouni H, Rayhan A, Li R, Pogoutse O, Coyaud E, van der Werf S, Demeret C, Gingras AC, Taipale M, Raught B, Jacob Y, Roth FP. G3 (Bethesda). 2020 Aug 6. pii: g3.120.401554. doi: 10.1534/g3.120.401554. PubMed 32763951.
Backbone
  Vector backbone: pDONR223
  Backbone manufacturer: Rual et al, Genome Res. 14:2128-2135, 2004.
  Backbone size w/o insert (bp): 5005
  Vector type: Gateway-compatible Entry vector
Growth in bacteria
  Bacterial resistance: Spectinomycin, 50 μg/mL
  Growth temperature: 37°C
  Growth strain: DH5alpha
  Copy number: Unknown
Gene/Insert
  Gene/Insert name: NSP6 (alt name: Gene ID 43740578)
  Species: SARS-CoV-2 isolate Wuhan-Hu-1
  Insert size (bp): 876
  Mutation: Many synonymous changes due to codon optimization
  Entrez Gene: ORF1ab (a.k.a. GU280_gp01)
  Cloning method: Gateway Cloning
  Sequencing primers: 5′ M13F; 3′ M13R
Resource information
  A portion of this plasmid was derived from a plasmid made by: Synthesized from GenScript
Terms and licenses: Academic/Nonprofit Terms; Industry Terms
How to cite: pDONR223 SARS-CoV-2 NSP6 was a gift from Fritz Roth (Addgene plasmid # 141260 ; http://n2t.net/addgene:141260 ; RRID:Addgene_141260)
