>Addgene plasmid #141260 | pDONR223 SARS-CoV-2 NSP6 | depositor partial sequence | sequence record 275541 | Insersted CDS with stop codon
ATGAGCGCCGTGAAGAGAACCATCAAGGGAACCCACCACTGGCTGCTGCTGACCATCCTGACCTCCCTGC
TGGTGCTGGTGCAGTCTACCCAGTGGAGCCTGTTCTTCTTCCTGTACGAGAACGCCTTCCTGCCCTTCGC
TATGGGTATCATCGCCATGTCCGCCTTCGCTATGATGTTCGTGAAGCACAAGCACGCTTTCCTGTGCCTG
TTCCTGCTGCCATCCCTGGCCACCGTGGCTTACTTCAACATGGTGTACATGCCCGCCTCTTGGGTCATGC
GCATCATGACCTGGCTGGACATGGTGGACACCAGCCTGTCCGGCTTCAAGCTGAAGGACTGCGTGATGTA
CGCCTCTGCTGTGGTGCTGCTGATCCTGATGACCGCTAGAACCGTGTACGATGATGGTGCTAGAAGGGTG
TGGACCCTGATGAACGTGCTGACCCTGGTGTACAAGGTGTACTACGGCAACGCCCTGGACCAGGCTATCA
GCATGTGGGCTCTGATCATCTCTGTGACCAGCAACTACTCCGGAGTGGTGACCACCGTGATGTTCCTGGC
CAGAGGTATCGTGTTCATGTGCGTGGAGTACTGCCCTATCTTCTTCATCACCGGCAACACCCTGCAGTGC
ATCATGCTGGTGTACTGCTTCCTGGGTTACTTCTGCACCTGCTATTTCGGCCTGTTCTGCCTGCTGAACA
GATACTTCCGTCTGACCCTGGGCGTGTACGACTACCTGGTGTCCACCCAGGAATTCCGTTACATGAACTC
TCAGGGACTGCTGCCCCCTAAGAACAGCATCGACGCTTTCAAGCTGAACATCAAGCTGCTGGGAGTGGGC
GGAAAGCCATGCATCAAGGTGGCCACCGTGCAGTAA
