>Addgene plasmid #141260 | pDONR223 SARS-CoV-2 NSP6 | addgene partial sequence | sequence record 276469 | M13-F20 5'-TGTAAAACGACGGCCAGT-3'
TGATTTTATTTTGACTGATAGTGACCTGTTCGTTGCAACAAATTGATGAGCAATGCTTTTTTATAATGCC
AACTTTGTACAAAAAAGTTGGCATGAGCGCCGTGAAGAGAACCATCAAGGGAACCCACCACTGGCTGCTG
CTGACCATCCTGACCTCCCTGCTGGTGCTGGTGCAGTCTACCCAGTGGAGCCTGTTCTTCTTCCTGTACG
AGAACGCCTTCCTGCCCTTCGCTATGGGTATCATCGCCATGTCCGCCTTCGCTATGATGTTCGTGAAGCA
CAAGCACGCTTTCCTGTGCCTGTTCCTGCTGCCATCCCTGGCCACCGTGGCTTACTTCAACATGGTGTAC
ATGCCCGCCTCTTGGGTCATGCGCATCATGACCTGGCTGGACATGGTGGACACCAGCCTGTCCGGCTTCA
AGCTGAAGGACTGCGTGATGTACGCCTCTGCTGTGGTGCTGCTGATCCTGATGACCGCTAGAACCGTGTA
CGATGATGGTGCTAGAAGGGTGTGGACCCTGATGAACGTGCTGACCCTGGTGTACAAGGTGTACTACGGC
AACGCCCTGGACCAGGCTATCAGCATGTGGGCTCTGATCATCTCTGTGACCAGCAACTACTCCGGAGTGG
TGACCACCGTGATGTTCCTGGCCAGAGGTATCGTGTTCATGTGCGTGGAGTACTGCCCTATCTTCTTCAT
CACCGGCAACACCCTGCAGTGCATCATGCTGGTGTACTGCTTCCTGGGTTACTTCTGCACCTGCTATTTC
GGCCTGTTCTGCCTGCTGAACAGATACTTCCGTCTGACCCTGGGCGTGTACGACTACCTGGTGTCCACCC
AGGAATTCCGTTACATGAACTCTCA
