>Addgene plasmid #141260 | pDONR223 SARS-CoV-2 NSP6 | addgene partial sequence | sequence record 276470 | M13-Rev 5'-CAGGAAACAGCTATGACC-3'
TAATGATTTTATTTTGACTGATAGTGACCTGTTCGTTGCAACAAATTGATAAGCAATGCTTTCTTATAAT
GCCAACTTTGTACAAGAAAGTTGGGTATTACTGCACGGTGGCCACCTTGATGCATGGCTTTCCGCCCACT
CCCAGCAGCTTGATGTTCAGCTTGAAAGCGTCGATGCTGTTCTTAGGGGGCAGCAGTCCCTGAGAGTTCA
TGTAACGGAATTCCTGGGTGGACACCAGGTAGTCGTACACGCCCAGGGTCAGACGGAAGTATCTGTTCAG
CAGGCAGAACAGGCCGAAATAGCAGGTGCAGAAGTAACCCAGGAAGCAGTACACCAGCATGATGCACTGC
AGGGTGTTGCCGGTGATGAAGAAGATAGGGCAGTACTCCACGCACATGAACACGATACCTCTGGCCAGGA
ACATCACGGTGGTCACCACTCCGGAGTAGTTGCTGGTCACAGAGATGATCAGAGCCCACATGCTGATAGC
CTGGTCCAGGGCGTTGCCGTAGTACACCTTGTACACCAGGGTCAGCACGTTCATCAGGGTCCACACCCTT
CTAGCACCATCATCGTACACGGTTCTAGCGGTCATCAGGATCAGCAGCACCACAGCAGAGGCGTACATCA
CGCAGTCCTTCAGCTTGAAGCCGGACAGGCTGGTGTCCACCATGTCCAGCCAGGTCATGATGCGCATGAC
CCAAGAGGCGGGCATGTACACCATGTTGAAGTAAGCCACGGTGGCCAGGGATGGCAGCAGGAACAGGCAC
AGGAAAGCGTGCTTGTGCTTCACGAACATCATAGCGAA
